Addgene plasmid #117632: pEPOR2KN0065
Purpose: Level2 MoClo construct, containing level1 plant expression cassettes for Sp-eCas9 1.1(pEPOR1CB0011) and sgRNA_pEPOR1CB0089(pEPOR1CB0089)
Depositing lab: Nicola Patron. Depositing organization: Earlham Institute. Publication: Comparison of efficiency and specificity of CRISPR-associated (Cas) nucleases in plants: An expanded toolkit for precision genome engineering. Raitskin O, Schudoma C, West A, Patron NJ. PLoS One. 2019 Feb 27;14(2):e0211598. doi: 10.1371/journal.pone.0211598. eCollection 2019. PubMed 30811422.
Backbone
  Vector backbone: pICSL4723
  Vector type: Plant Expression
Growth in bacteria
  Bacterial resistance: Kanamycin, 50 μg/mL
  Growth temperature: 37°C
  Growth strain: DH5alpha
  Copy number: High Copy
Gene/Insert
  Gene/Insert name: [35S:Sp-eCas9 1.1(pEPOR1CB0011) ] +[AtU6-26:sgRNA]
  Species: Synthetic
  Cloning method: Restriction Enzyme; 5′ cloning site BpiI (destroyed during cloning); 3′ cloning site BpiI (destroyed during cloning)
Terms and licenses: Academic/Nonprofit Terms; Industry Terms: Not Available to Industry
Depositor comments: Please visit https://www.biorxiv.org/content/early/2018/09/20/422766 for BioRxiv preprint
How to cite: pEPOR2KN0065 was a gift from Nicola Patron (Addgene plasmid # 117632 ; http://n2t.net/addgene:117632 ; RRID:Addgene_117632)
