[The description below was written by a language model from this plasmid's Addgene catalogue record and the feature table of its GenBank file.]
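Description:
pEPOR2KN0065 is an 11.3 kb Level 2 MoClo (Golden Gate) plant expression construct built in the binary backbone pICSL4723 by joining two Level 1 transcription units through BpiI sites that were destroyed during assembly. The backbone carries nopaline-type left and right T-DNA border repeats flanking the payload. It also has a high-copy ColE1/pUC-type origin for propagation in E. coli and the pVS1 oriV with its RepA replication and StaA stability genes, which support maintenance in Agrobacterium. Bacterial selection is by kanamycin, through an aphA-3 aminoglycoside phosphotransferase gene driven by the bla (AmpR) promoter. No plant selectable marker cassette is annotated between the borders.

The first cassette uses the constitutive CaMV 35S promoter to express Streptococcus pyogenes Cas9, which the record identifies as the enhanced-specificity variant eCas9 1.1. The feature table labels it simply as Cas9 and does not list the substitutions that define the variant. The nuclease is followed by an SV40 large T antigen nuclear localization signal and then an EYFP coding sequence. This layout appears to encode a nuclear-targeted fluorescent fusion that would let nuclease expression be monitored, and the unit ends with the NOS terminator. The second cassette is described as an Arabidopsis U6-26 (Pol III) promoter driving a single guide RNA. Only the S. pyogenes gRNA scaffold is annotated, and the spacer target is not stated in the record. A short attB2-like sequence is also annotated just downstream of the scaffold.

The construct comes from a study comparing the efficiency and specificity of different Cas nucleases in plants. It delivers the nuclease and guide together for targeted mutagenesis.
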