LOCUS       Exported 11258 bp ds-DNA circular SYN 13-MAY-2021
DEFINITION  Level2 MoClo construct, containing level1 plant expression cassettes
            for Sp-eCas9 1.1(pEPOR1CB0011) and sgRNA_pEPOR1CB0089(pEPOR1CB0089).
ACCESSION   .
VERSION     .
KEYWORDS    pEPOR2KN0065
SOURCE      synthetic DNA construct
  ORGANISM  synthetic DNA construct
REFERENCE   1 (bases 1 to 11258)
  AUTHORS   Raitskin O, Schudoma C, West A, Patron NJ
  TITLE     Comparison of efficiency and specificity of CRISPR-associated (Cas)
            nucleases in plants: An expanded toolkit for precision genome
            engineering.
  JOURNAL   PLoS One. 2019 Feb 27;14(2):e0211598. doi:
            10.1371/journal.pone.0211598. eCollection 2019.
  PUBMED    30811422
REFERENCE   2 (bases 1 to 11258)
  AUTHORS   .
  TITLE     Direct Submission
  JOURNAL   Exported May 13, 2021 from SnapGene Server 1.1.58
            http://www.snapgene.com
FEATURES             Location/Qualifiers
     source          1..11258
                     /organism="synthetic DNA construct"
                     /mol_type="other DNA"
     promoter        454..799
                     /label=CaMV 35S promoter
                     /note="strong constitutive promoter from cauliflower mosaic
                     virus"
     primer_bind     742..762
                     /label=35S promoter
                     /note="CaMV 35S promoter, forward primer"
     CDS             890..4993
                     /codon_start=1
                     /product="Cas9 (Csn1) endonuclease from the Streptococcus
                     pyogenes Type II CRISPR/Cas system"
                     /label=Cas9
                     /note="generates RNA-guided double strand breaks in DNA"
                     /translation="MDKKYSIGLDIGTNSVGWAVITDEYKVPSKKFKVLGNTDRHSIKK
                     NLIGALLFDSGETAEATRLKRTARRRYTRRKNRICYLQEIFSNEMAKVDDSFFHRLEES
                     FLVEEDKKHERHPIFGNIVDEVAYHEKYPTIYHLRKKLVDSTDKADLRLIYLALAHMIK
                     FRGHFLIEGDLNPDNSDVDKLFIQLVQTYNQLFEENPINASGVDAKAILSARLSKSRRL
                     ENLIAQLPGEKKNGLFGNLIALSLGLTPNFKSNFDLAEDAKLQLSKDTYDDDLDNLLAQ
                     IGDQYADLFLAAKNLSDAILLSDILRVNTEITKAPLSASMIKRYDEHHQDLTLLKALVR
                     QQLPEKYKEIFFDQSKNGYAGYIDGGASQEEFYKFIKPILEKMDGTEELLVKLNREDLL
                     RKQRTFDNGSIPHQIHLGELHAILRRQEDFYPFLKDNREKIEKILTFRIPYYVGPLARG
                     NSRFAWMTRKSEETITPWNFEEVVDKGASAQSFIERMTNFDKNLPNEKVLPKHSLLYEY
                     FTVYNELTKVKYVTEGMRKPAFLSGEQKKAIVDLLFKTNRKVTVKQLKEDYFKKIECFD
                     SVEISGVEDRFNASLGTYHDLLKIIKDKDFLDNEENEDILEDIVLTLTLFEDREMIEER
                     LKTYAHLFDDKVMKQLKRRRYTGWGRLSRKLINGIRDKQSGKTILDFLKSDGFANRNFM
                     QLIHDDSLTFKEDIQKAQVSGQGDSLHEHIANLAGSPAIKKGILQTVKVVDELVKVMGR
                     HKPENIVIEMARENQTTQKGQKNSRERMKRIEEGIKELGSQILKEHPVENTQLQNEKLY
                     LYYLQNGRDMYVDQELDINRLSDYDVDHIVPQSFLADDSIDNKVLTRSDKNRGKSDNVP
                     SEEVVKKMKNYWRQLLNAKLITQRKFDNLTKAERGGLSELDKAGFIKRQLVETRQITKH
                     VAQILDSRMNTKYDENDKLIREVKVITLKSKLVSDFRKDFQFYKVREINNYHHAHDAYL
                     NAVVGTALIKKYPALESEFVYGDYKVYDVRKMIAKSEQEIGKATAKYFFYSNIMNFFKT
                     EITLANGEIRKAPLIETNGETGEIVWDKGRDFATVRKVLSMPQVNIVKKTEVQTGGFSK
                     ESILPKRNSDKLIARKKDWDPKKYGGFDSPTVAYSVLVVAKVEKGKSKKLKSVKELLGI
                     TIMERSSFEKNPIDFLEAKGYKEVKKDLIIKLPKYSLFELENGRKRMLASAGELQKGNE
                     LALPSKYVNFLYLASHYEKLKGSPEDNEQKQLFVEQHKHYLDEIIEQISEFSKRVILAD
                     ANLDKVLSAYNKHRDKPIREQAENIIHLFTLTNLGAPAAFKYFDTTIDRKRYTSTKEVL
                     DATLIHQSITGLYETRIDLSQLGGD"
     CDS             5006..5026
                     /codon_start=1
                     /product="nuclear localization signal of SV40 (simian virus
                     40) large T antigen"
                     /label=SV40 NLS
                     /translation="PKKKRKV"
     CDS             5033..5752
                     /codon_start=1
                     /product="enhanced YFP"
                     /label=EYFP
                     /note="mammalian codon-optimized"
                     /translation="MVSKGEELFTGVVPILVELDGDVNGHKFSVSGEGEGDATYGKLTL
                     KFICTTGKLPVPWPTLVTTFGYGLQCFARYPDHMKQHDFFKSAMPEGYVQERTIFFKDD
                     GNYKTRAEVKFEGDTLVNRIELKGIDFKEDGNILGHKLEYNYNSHNVYIMADKQKNGIK
                     VNFKIRHNIEDGSVQLADHYQQNTPIGDGPVLLPDNHYLSYQSALSKDPNEKRDHMVLL
                     EFVTAAGITLGMDELYK"
     primer_bind     complement(5078..5099)
                     /label=EGFP-N
                     /note="EGFP, reverse primer"
     primer_bind     complement(5339..5358)
                     /label=EXFP-R
                     /note="For distinguishing EGFP variants, reverse primer"
     primer_bind     5686..5707
                     /label=EGFP-C
                     /note="EGFP, forward primer"
     terminator      5765..6017
                     /label=NOS terminator
                     /note="nopaline synthase terminator and poly(A) signal"
     misc_RNA        6270..6345
                     /label=gRNA scaffold
                     /note="guide RNA scaffold for the Streptococcus pyogenes
                     CRISPR/Cas9 system"
     protein_bind    complement(6357..6381)
                     /gene="mutant version of attB"
                     /label=attB2
                     /bound_moiety="BP Clonase(TM)"
                     /note="recombination site for the Gateway(R) BP reaction"
     misc_feature    6450..6474
                     /label=RB T-DNA repeat
                     /note="right border repeat from nopaline C58 T-DNA"
     CDS             6783..7412
                     /codon_start=1
                     /product="stability protein from the Pseudomonas plasmid
                     pVS1 (Heeb et al., 2000)"
                     /label=pVS1 StaA
                     /translation="MKVIAVLNQKGGSGKTTIATHLARALQLAGADVLLVDSDPQGSAR
                     DWAAVREDQPLTVVGIDRPTIDRDVKAIGRRDFVVIDGAPQAADLAVSAIKAADFVLIP
                     VQPSPYDIWATADLVELVKQRIEVTDGRLQAAFVVSRAIKGTRIGGEVAEALAGYELPI
                     LESRITQRVSYPGTAAAGTTVLESEPEGDAAREVQALAAEIKSKLI"
     CDS             7841..8914
                     /codon_start=1
                     /product="replication protein from the Pseudomonas plasmid
                     pVS1 (Heeb et al., 2000)"
                     /label=pVS1 RepA
                     /translation="MSGRKPSGPVQIGAALGDDLVEKLKAAQAAQRQRIEAEARPGESW
                     QAAADRIRKESRQPPAAGASSIRKPPKGDEQPDFFVPMLYDVGTRDSRSIMDVAVFRLS
                     KRDRRAGEVIRYELPDGHVEVSAGPAGMASVWDYDLVLMAVSHLTESMNRYREGKGDKP
                     GRVFRPHVADVLKFCRRADGGKQKDDLVETCIRLNTTHVAMQRTKKAKNGRLVTVSEGE
                     ALISRYKIVKSETGRPEYIEIELADWMYREITEGKNPDVLTVHPDYFLIDPGIGRFLYR
                     LARRAAGKAEARWLFKTIYERSGSAGEFKKFCFTVRKLIGSNDLPEYDLKEEAGQAGPI
                     LVMRYRNLIEGEASAGS"
     rep_origin      8980..9174
                     /label=pVS1 oriV
                     /note="origin of replication for the Pseudomonas plasmid
                     pVS1 (Heeb et al., 2000)"
     promoter        9382..9486
                     /gene="bla"
                     /label=AmpR promoter
     CDS             9487..10281
                     /codon_start=1
                     /gene="aphA-3"
                     /product="aminoglycoside phosphotransferase"
                     /label=KanR
                     /note="confers resistance to kanamycin"
                     /translation="MAKMRISPELKKLIEKYRCVKDTEGMSPAKVYKLVGENENLYLKM
                     TDSRYKGTTYDVEREKDMMLWLEGKLPVPKVLHFERHDGWSNLLMSEADGVLCSEEYED
                     EQSPEKIIELYAECIRLFHSIDISDCPYTNSLDSRLAELDYLLNNDLADVDCENWEEDT
                     PFKDPRELYDFLKTEKPEEELVFSHGDLGDSNIFVKDGKVSGFIDLGRSGRADKWYDIA
                     FCVRSLREDIGEEQYVELFFDLLGIKPDWEKIKYYILLDELF"
     rep_origin      10452..11040
                     /direction=RIGHT
                     /label=ori
                     /note="high-copy-number ColE1/pMB1/pBR322/pUC origin of
                     replication"
     primer_bind     10941..10960
                     /label=pBR322ori-F
                     /note="pBR322 origin, forward primer"
     misc_feature    11176..11200
                     /label=LB T-DNA repeat
                     /note="left border repeat from nopaline C58 T-DNA"
ORIGIN
        1 gaacactctg tgccgatgta tcacctctcg caagaattca agcttggagg tcaacatggt
       61 ggagcacgac actctggtct actccaaaaa tgtcaaagat acagtctcag aagatcaaag
      121 ggctattgag acttttcaac aaaggataat ttcgggaaac ctcctcggat tccattgccc
      181 agctatctgt cacttcatcg aaaggacagt agaaaaggaa ggtggctcct acaaatgcca
      241 tcattgcgat aaaggaaagg ctatcattca agatctctct gccgacagtg gtcccaaaga
      301 tggaccccca cccacgagga gcatcgtgga aaaagaagag gttccaacca cgtctacaaa
      361 gcaagtggat tgatgtgata acatggtgga gcacgacact ctggtctact ccaaaaatgt
      421 caaagataca gtctcagaag atcaaagggc tattgagact tttcaacaaa ggataatttc
      481 gggaaacctc ctcggattcc attgcccagc tatctgtcac ttcatcgaaa ggacagtaga
      541 aaaggaaggt ggctcctaca aatgccatca ttgcgataaa ggaaaggcta tcattcaaga
      601 tctctctgcc gacagtggtc ccaaagatgg acccccaccc acgaggagca tcgtggaaaa
      661 agaagaggtt ccaaccacgt ctacaaagca agtggattga tgtgacatct ccactgacgt
      721 aagggatgac gcacaatccc actatccttc gcaagaccct tcctctatat aaggaagttc
      781 atttcatttg gagaggacac gctcgagtat aagagctcat ttttacaaca attaccaaca
      841 acaacaaaca acaaacaaca ttacaattac atttacaatt atcgatacaa tggacaagaa
      901 gtactccatt gggctcgata tcggcacaaa cagcgtcggc tgggccgtca ttacggacga
      961 gtacaaggtg ccgagcaaaa aattcaaagt tctgggcaat accgatcgcc acagcataaa
     1021 gaagaacctc attggcgccc tcctgttcga ctccggggag acggccgaag ccacgcggct
     1081 caaaagaaca gcacggcgca gatatacccg cagaaagaat cggatctgct acctgcagga
     1141 gatctttagt aatgagatgg ctaaggtgga tgactctttc ttccataggc tggaggagtc
     1201 ctttttggtg gaggaggata aaaagcacga gcgccaccca atctttggca atatcgtgga
     1261 cgaggtggcg taccatgaaa agtacccaac catatatcat ctgaggaaga agcttgtaga
     1321 cagtactgat aaggctgact tgcggttgat ctatctcgcg ctggcgcata tgatcaaatt
     1381 tcggggacac ttcctcatcg agggggacct gaacccagac aacagcgatg tcgacaaact
     1441 ctttatccaa ctggttcaga cttacaatca gcttttcgaa gagaacccga tcaacgcatc
     1501 cggagttgac gccaaagcaa tcctgagcgc taggctgtcc aaatcccggc ggctcgaaaa
     1561 cctcatcgca cagctccctg gggagaagaa gaacggcctg tttggtaatc ttatcgccct
     1621 gtcactcggg ctgaccccca actttaaatc taacttcgac ctggccgaag atgccaagct
     1681 tcaactgagc aaagacacct acgatgatga tctcgacaat ctgctggccc agatcggcga
     1741 ccagtacgca gacctttttt tggcggcaaa gaacctgtca gacgccattc tgctgagtga
     1801 tattctgcga gtgaacacgg agatcaccaa agctccgctg agcgctagta tgatcaagcg
     1861 ctatgatgag caccaccaag acttgacttt gctgaaggcc cttgtcagac agcaactgcc
     1921 tgagaagtac aaggaaattt tcttcgatca gtctaaaaat ggctacgccg gatacattga
     1981 cggcggagca agccaggagg aattttacaa atttattaag cccatcttgg aaaaaatgga
     2041 cggcaccgag gagctgctgg taaagcttaa cagagaagat ctgttgcgca aacagcgcac
     2101 tttcgacaat ggaagcatcc cccaccagat tcacctgggc gaactgcacg ctatcctcag
     2161 gcggcaagag gatttctacc cctttttgaa agataacagg gaaaagattg agaaaatcct
     2221 cacatttcgg ataccctact atgtaggccc cctcgcccgg ggaaattcca gattcgcgtg
     2281 gatgactcgc aaatcagaag agactatcac tccctggaac ttcgaggaag tcgtggataa
     2341 gggggcctct gcccagtcct tcatcgaaag gatgactaac tttgataaaa atctgcctaa
     2401 cgaaaaggtg cttcctaaac actctctgct gtacgagtac ttcacagttt ataacgagct
     2461 caccaaggtc aaatacgtca cagaagggat gagaaagcca gcattcctgt ctggagagca
     2521 gaagaaagct atcgtggacc tcctcttcaa gacgaaccgg aaagttaccg tgaaacagct
     2581 caaagaagat tatttcaaaa agattgaatg tttcgactct gttgaaatca gcggagtgga
     2641 ggatcgcttc aacgcatccc tgggaacgta tcacgatctc ctgaaaatca ttaaagacaa
     2701 ggacttcctg gacaatgagg agaacgagga cattcttgag gacattgtcc tcacccttac
     2761 gttgtttgaa gatagggaga tgattgaaga acgcttgaaa acttacgctc atctcttcga
     2821 cgacaaagtc atgaaacagc tcaagaggcg ccgatataca ggatgggggc ggctgtcaag
     2881 aaaactgatc aatgggatcc gagacaagca gagtggaaag acaatcctgg attttcttaa
     2941 gtccgatgga tttgccaacc ggaacttcat gcagttgatc catgatgact ctctcacctt
     3001 taaggaggac atccagaaag cacaagtttc tggccagggg gacagtctcc acgagcacat
     3061 cgctaatctt gcaggtagcc cagctatcaa aaagggaata ctgcagaccg ttaaggtcgt
     3121 ggatgaactc gtcaaagtaa tgggaaggca taagcccgag aatatcgtta tcgagatggc
     3181 ccgagagaac caaactaccc agaagggaca gaagaacagt agggaaagga tgaagaggat
     3241 tgaagagggt ataaaagaac tggggtccca aatccttaag gaacacccag ttgaaaacac
     3301 ccagcttcag aatgagaagc tctacctgta ctacctgcag aacggcaggg acatgtacgt
     3361 ggatcaggaa ctggacatca atcggctctc cgactacgac gtggatcata tcgtgcccca
     3421 gtcttttctc gcagatgatt ctattgataa taaagtgttg acaagatccg ataaaaatag
     3481 agggaagagt gataacgtcc cctcagaaga agttgtcaag aaaatgaaaa attattggcg
     3541 gcagctgctg aacgccaaac tgatcacaca acggaagttc gataatctga ctaaggctga
     3601 acgaggtggc ctgtctgagt tggataaagc cggcttcatc aaaaggcagc ttgttgagac
     3661 acgccagatc accaagcacg tggcccaaat tctcgattca cgcatgaaca ccaagtacga
     3721 tgaaaatgac aaactgattc gagaggtgaa agttattact ctgaagtcta agctggtttc
     3781 agatttcaga aaggactttc agttttataa ggtgagagag atcaacaatt accaccatgc
     3841 gcatgatgcc tacctgaatg cagtggtagg cactgcactt atcaaaaaat atcccgcgct
     3901 tgaatctgaa tttgtttacg gagactataa agtgtacgat gttaggaaaa tgatcgcaaa
     3961 gtctgagcag gaaataggca aggccaccgc taagtacttc ttttacagca atattatgaa
     4021 ttttttcaag accgagatta cactggccaa tggagagatt cggaaggcac cacttatcga
     4081 aacaaacgga gaaacaggag aaatcgtgtg ggacaagggt agggatttcg cgacagtccg
     4141 gaaggtcctg tccatgccgc aggtgaacat cgttaaaaag accgaagtac agaccggagg
     4201 cttctccaag gaaagtatcc tcccgaaaag gaacagcgac aagctgatcg cacgcaaaaa
     4261 agattgggac cccaagaaat acggcggatt cgattctcct acagtcgctt acagtgtact
     4321 ggttgtggcc aaagtggaga aagggaagtc taaaaaactc aaaagcgtca aggaactgct
     4381 gggcatcaca atcatggagc gatcaagctt cgaaaaaaac cccatcgact ttctcgaggc
     4441 gaaaggatat aaagaggtca aaaaagacct catcattaag cttcccaagt actctctctt
     4501 tgagcttgaa aacggccgga aacgaatgct cgctagtgcg ggcgagctgc agaaaggtaa
     4561 cgagctggca ctgccctcta aatacgttaa tttcttgtat ctggccagcc actatgaaaa
     4621 gctcaaagga tctcccgaag ataatgagca gaagcagctg ttcgtggaac aacacaaaca
     4681 ctaccttgat gagatcatcg agcaaataag cgaattctcc aaaagagtga tcctcgccga
     4741 cgctaacctc gataaggtgc tttctgctta caataagcac agggataagc ccatcaggga
     4801 gcaggcagaa aacattatcc acttgtttac tctgaccaac ttgggcgcgc ctgcagcctt
     4861 caagtacttc gacaccacca tagacagaaa gcggtacacc tctacaaagg aggtcctgga
     4921 cgccacactg attcatcagt caattacggg gctctatgaa acaagaatcg acctctctca
     4981 gctcggtgga gacagcaggg ctgaccccaa gaagaagagg aaggtgggtt cgatggtgag
     5041 caagggcgag gagctgttca ccggggtggt gcccatcctg gtcgagctgg acggcgacgt
     5101 aaacggccac aagttcagcg tgtccggcga gggcgagggc gatgccacct acggcaagct
     5161 gaccctgaag ttcatctgca ccaccggcaa gctgcccgtg ccctggccca ccctcgtgac
     5221 caccttcggc tacggcctgc agtgcttcgc ccgctacccc gaccacatga agcagcacga
     5281 cttcttcaag tccgccatgc ccgaaggcta cgtccaggag cgcaccatct tcttcaagga
     5341 cgacggcaac tacaagaccc gcgccgaggt gaagttcgag ggcgacaccc tggtgaaccg
     5401 catcgagctg aagggcatcg acttcaagga ggacggcaac atcctggggc acaagctgga
     5461 gtacaactac aacagccaca acgtctatat catggccgac aagcagaaga acggcatcaa
     5521 ggtgaacttc aagatccgcc acaacatcga ggacggcagc gtgcagctcg ccgaccacta
     5581 ccagcagaac acccccatcg gcgacggccc cgtgctgctg cccgacaacc actacctgag
     5641 ctaccagtcc gccctgagca aagaccccaa cgagaagcgc gatcacatgg tcctgctgga
     5701 gttcgtgacc gccgccggga tcactctcgg catggacgag ctgtacaagt gagcttgtca
     5761 agcagatcgt tcaaacattt ggcaataaag tttcttaaga ttgaatcctg ttgccggtct
     5821 tgcgatgatt atcatataat ttctgttgaa ttacgttaag catgtaataa ttaacatgta
     5881 atgcatgacg ttatttatga gatgggtttt tatgattaga gtcccgcaat tatacattta
     5941 atacgcgata gaaaacaaaa tatagcgcgc aaactaggat aaattatcgc gcgcggtgtc
     6001 atctatgtta ctagatcgac gctactagaa ttcgagctcg gagcatcttc attcttaaga
     6061 tatgaagata atcttcaaaa ggcccctggg aatctgaaag aagagaagca ggcccattta
     6121 tatgggaaag aacaatagta tttcttatat aggcccattt aagttgaaaa caatcttcaa
     6181 aagtcccaca tcgcttagat aagaaaacga agctgagttt atatacagct agagtcgaag
     6241 tagtgattgt gagccggctg agccatggag ttttagagct agaaatagca agttaaaata
     6301 aggctagtcc gttatcaact tgaaaaagtg gcaccgagtc ggtgcttttt ttctagaccc
     6361 agctttcttg tacaaagttg gcattacgct ttacgaggat gcacatgtga ccgagggaca
     6421 cgaagtgatc cgtttaaact atcagtgttt gacaggatat attggcgggt aaacctaaga
     6481 gaaaagagcg tttattagaa taatcggata tttaaaaggg cgtgaaaagg tttatccgtt
     6541 cgtccatttg tatgtgcatg ccaaccacag ggttcccctc gggagtcagc cgtgcggctg
     6601 catgaaatcc tggccggttt gtctgatgcc aagctggcgg cctggccggc cagcttggcc
     6661 gctgaagaaa ccgagcgccg ccgtctaaaa aggtgatgtg tatttgagta aaacagcttg
     6721 cgtcatgcgg tcgctgcgta tatgatgcga tgagtaaata aacaaatacg caaggggaac
     6781 gcatgaaggt tatcgctgta cttaaccaga aaggcgggtc aggcaagacg accatcgcaa
     6841 cccatctagc ccgcgccctg caactcgccg gggccgatgt tctgttagtc gattccgatc
     6901 cccagggcag tgcccgcgat tgggcggccg tgcgggaaga tcaaccgcta accgttgtcg
     6961 gcatcgaccg cccgacgatt gaccgcgacg tgaaggccat cggccggcgc gacttcgtag
     7021 tgatcgacgg agcgccccag gcggcggact tggctgtgtc cgcgatcaag gcagccgact
     7081 tcgtgctgat tccggtgcag ccaagccctt acgacatatg ggccaccgcc gacctggtgg
     7141 agctggttaa gcagcgcatt gaggtcacgg atggaaggct acaagcggcc tttgtcgtgt
     7201 cgcgggcgat caaaggcacg cgcatcggcg gtgaggttgc cgaggcgctg gccgggtacg
     7261 agctgcccat tcttgagtcc cgtatcacgc agcgcgtgag ctacccaggc actgccgccg
     7321 ccggcacaac cgttcttgaa tcagaacccg agggcgacgc tgcccgcgag gtccaggcgc
     7381 tggccgctga aattaaatca aaactcattt gagttaatga ggtaaagaga aaatgagcaa
     7441 aagcacaaac acgctaagtg ccggccgtcc gagcgcacgc agcagcaagg ctgcaacgtt
     7501 ggccagcctg gcagacacgc cagccatgaa gcgggtcaac tttcagttgc cggcggagga
     7561 tcacaccaag ctgaagatgt acgcggtacg ccaaggcaag accattaccg agctgctatc
     7621 tgaatacatc gcgcagctac cagagtaaat gagcaaatga ataaatgagt agatgaattt
     7681 tagcggctaa aggaggcggc atggaaaatc aagaacaacc aggcaccgac gccgtggaat
     7741 gccccatgtg tggaggaacg ggcggttggc caggcgtaag cggctgggtt gtctgccggc
     7801 cctgcaatgg cactggaacc cccaagcccg aggaatcggc gtgagcggtc gcaaaccatc
     7861 cggcccggta caaatcggcg cggcgctggg tgatgacctg gtggagaagt tgaaggccgc
     7921 gcaggccgcc cagcggcaac gcatcgaggc agaagcacgc cccggtgaat cgtggcaagc
     7981 ggccgctgat cgaatccgca aagaatcccg gcaaccgccg gcagccggtg cgtcgtcgat
     8041 taggaagccg cccaagggcg acgagcaacc agattttttc gttccgatgc tctatgacgt
     8101 gggcacccgc gatagtcgca gcatcatgga cgtggccgtt ttccgtctgt cgaagcgtga
     8161 ccgacgagct ggcgaggtga tccgctacga gcttccagac gggcacgtag aggtttccgc
     8221 agggccggcc ggcatggcca gtgtgtggga ttacgacctg gtactgatgg cggtttccca
     8281 tctaaccgaa tccatgaacc gataccggga agggaaggga gacaagcccg gccgcgtgtt
     8341 ccgtccacac gttgcggacg tactcaagtt ctgccggcga gccgatggcg gaaagcagaa
     8401 agacgacctg gtagaaacct gcattcggtt aaacaccacg cacgttgcca tgcagcgtac
     8461 gaagaaggcc aagaacggcc gcctggtgac ggtatccgag ggtgaagcct tgattagccg
     8521 ctacaagatc gtaaagagcg aaaccgggcg gccggagtac atcgagatcg agctagctga
     8581 ttggatgtac cgcgagatta cagaaggcaa gaacccggac gtgctgacgg ttcaccccga
     8641 ttactttttg atcgatcccg gcatcggccg ttttctctac cgcctggcac gccgcgccgc
     8701 aggcaaggca gaagccagat ggttgttcaa gacgatctac gaacgcagtg gcagcgccgg
     8761 agagttcaag aagttctgtt tcaccgtgcg caagctgatc gggtcaaatg acctgccgga
     8821 gtacgatttg aaggaggagg cggggcaggc tggcccgatc ctagtcatgc gctaccgcaa
     8881 cctgatcgag ggcgaagcat ccgccggttc ctaatgtacg gagcagatgc tagggcaaat
     8941 tgccctagca ggggaaaaag gtcgaaaaag cttctttcct gtggatagca cgtacattgg
     9001 gaacccaaag ccgtacattg ggaaccggaa cccgtacatt gggaacccaa agccgtacat
     9061 tgggaaccgg tcacacatgt aagtgactga tataaaagag aaaaaaggcg atttttccgc
     9121 ctaaaactct ttaaaactta ttaaaactct taaaacccgc ctggcctgtg cataactgtc
     9181 tggccagcgc acagccgaac agctgcaaaa agcgcccaca tcaaggctcc gagtgcgcgg
     9241 aacccctatt tgtttatttt tctaaataca ttcaaatatg tatccgctca tgagacaata
     9301 accctgatrg cctgtgcata actgtctggc cagcgcacag ccgaacagct gcaaaaagcg
     9361 cccacatcaa ggctccgagt gcgcggaacc cctatttgtt tatttttcta aatacattca
     9421 aatatgtatc cgctcatgag acaataaccc tgataaatgc ttcaataata ttgaaaaagg
     9481 aagagtatgg ctaaaatgag aatatcaccg gaattgaaaa aactgatcga aaaataccgc
     9541 tgcgtaaaag atacggaagg aatgtctcct gctaaggtat ataagctggt gggagaaaat
     9601 gaaaacctat atttaaaaat gacggacagc cggtataaag ggaccaccta tgatgtggaa
     9661 cgggaaaagg acatgatgct atggctggaa ggaaagctgc ctgttccaaa ggtcctgcac
     9721 tttgaacggc atgatggctg gagcaatctg ctcatgagtg aggccgatgg cgtcctttgc
     9781 tcggaagagt atgaagatga acaaagccct gaaaagatta tcgagctgta tgcggagtgc
     9841 atcaggctct ttcactccat cgacatatcg gattgtccct atacgaatag cttagacagc
     9901 cgcttagccg aattggatta cttactgaat aacgatctgg ccgatgtgga ttgcgaaaac
     9961 tgggaagagg acactccatt taaagatccg cgcgagctgt atgatttttt aaagacggaa
    10021 aagcccgaag aggaacttgt cttttcccac ggcgacctgg gagacagcaa catctttgtg
    10081 aaagatggca aagtaagtgg ctttattgat cttgggagaa gcggcagggc ggacaagtgg
    10141 tatgacattg ccttctgcgt ccggtcgctc agggaggata tcggggaaga acagtatgtc
    10201 gagctatttt ttgacttact ggggatcaag cctgattggg agaaaataaa atattatatt
    10261 ttactggatg aattgtttta gctgtcagac caagtttact catatatact ttagattgat
    10321 ttaaaacttc atttttaatt taaaaggatc taggtgaaga tcctttttga taatctcatg
    10381 accaaaatcc cttaacgtga gttttcgttc cactgagcgt cagaccccgt agaaaagatc
    10441 aaaggatctt cttgagatcc tttttttctg cgcgtaatct gctgcttgca aacaaaaaaa
    10501 ccaccgctac cagcggtggt ttgtttgccg gatcaagagc taccaactct ttttccgaag
    10561 gtaactggct tcagcagagc gcagatacca aatactgttc ttctagtgta gccgtagtta
    10621 ggccaccact tcaagaactc tgtagcaccg cctacatacc tcgctctgct aatcctgtta
    10681 ccagtggctg ctgccagtgg cgataagtcg tgtcttaccg ggttggactc aagacgatag
    10741 ttaccggata aggcgcagcg gtcgggctga acggggggtt cgtgcacaca gcccagcttg
    10801 gagcgaacga cctacaccga actgagatac ctacagcgtg agctatgaga aagcgccacg
    10861 cttcccgaag ggagaaaggc ggacaggtat ccggtaagcg gcagggtcgg aacaggagag
    10921 cgcacgaggg agcttccagg gggaaacgcc tggtatcttt atagtcctgt cgggtttcgc
    10981 cacctctgac ttgagcgtcg atttttgtga tgctcgtcag gggggcggag cctatggaaa
    11041 aacgccagca acgcggcctt tttacggttc ctgctcggat ctgttggacc ggacagtagt
    11101 catggttgat gggctgcctg tatcgagtgg tgattttgtg ccgagctgcc ggtcggggag
    11161 ctgttggctg gctggtggca ggatatattg tggtgtaaac aaattgacgc ttagacaact
    11221 taataacaca ttgcggacgt ttttaatgta ctggggtt
//
